>Addgene plasmid #76568 | NME3 gRNA (BRDN0001147963) | addgene full sequence | sequence record 186086 | Addgene Assembled Sequence
CCCGGGTGCAAAGATGGATAAAGTTTTAAACAGAGAGGAATCTTTGCAGCTAATGGACCTTCTAGGTCTT
GAAAGGAGTGGGAATTGGCTCCGGTGCCCGTCAGTGGGCAGAGCGCACATCGCCCACAGTCCCCGAGAAG
TTGGGGGGAGGGGTCGGCAATTGATCCGGTGCCTAGAGAAGGTGGCGCGGGGTAAACTGGGAAAGTGATG
TCGTGTACTGGCTCCGCCTTTTTCCCGAGGGTGGGGGAGAACCGTATATAAGTGCAGTAGTCGCCGTGAA
CGTTCTTTTTCGCAACGGGTTTGCCGCCAGAACACAGGTAAGTGCCGTGTGTGGTTCCCGCGGGCCTGGC
CTCTTTACGGGTTATGGCCCTTGCGTGCCTTGAATTACTTCCACCTGGCTGCAGTACGTGATTCTTGATC
CCGAGCTTCGGGTTGGAAGTGGGTGGGAGAGTTCGAGGCCTTGCGCTTAAGGAGCCCCTTCGCCTCGTGC
TTGAGTTGAGGCCTGGCCTGGGCGCTGGGGCCGCCGCGTGCGAATCTGGTGGCACCTTCGCGCCTGTCTC
GCTGCTTTCGATAAGTCTCTAGCCATTTAAAATTTTTGATGACCTGCTGCGACGCTTTTTTTCTGGCAAG
ATAGTCTTGTAAATGCGGGCCAAGATCTGCACACTGGTATTTCGGTTTTTGGGGCCGCGGGCGGCGACGG
GGCCCGTGCGTCCCAGCGCACATGTTCGGCGAGGCGGGGCCTGCGAGCGCGGCCACCGAGAATCGGACGG
GGGTAGTCTCAAGCTGGCCGGCCTGCTCTGGTGCCTGGCCTCGCGCCGCCGTGTATCGCCCCGCCCTGGG
CGGCAAGGCTGGCCCGGTCGGCACCAGTTGCGTGAGCGGAAAGATGGCCGCTTCCCGGCCCTGCTGCAGG
GAGCTCAAAATGGAGGACGCGGCGCTCGGGAGAGCGGGCGGGTGAGTCACCCACACAAAGGAAAAGGGCC
TTTCCGTCCTCAGCCGTCGCTTCATGTGACTCCACGGAGTACCGGGCGCCGTCCAGGCACCTCGATTAGT
TCTCGAGCTTTTGGAGTACGTCGTCTTTAGGTTGGGGGGAGGGGTTTTATGCGATGGAGTTTCCCCACAC
TGAGTGGGTGGAGACTGAAGTTAGGCCAGCTTGGCACTTGATGTAATTCTCCTTGGAATTTGCCCTTTTT
GAGTTTGGATCTTGGTTCATTCTCAAGCCTCAGACAGTGGTTCAAAGTTTTTTTCTTCCATTTCAGGTGT
CGTGACGTACGGCCACCATGACCGAGTACAAGCCCACGGTGCGCCTCGCCACCCGCGACGACGTCCCCAG
GGCCGTACGCACCCTCGCCGCCGCGTTCGCCGACTACCCCGCCACGCGCCACACCGTCGATCCGGACCGC
CACATCGAGCGGGTCACCGAGCTGCAAGAACTCTTCCTCACGCGCGTCGGGCTCGACATCGGCAAGGTGT
GGGTCGCGGACGACGGCGCCGCCGTGGCGGTCTGGACCACGCCGGAGAGCGTCGAAGCGGGGGCGGTGTT
CGCCGAGATCGGCCCGCGCATGGCCGAGTTGAGCGGTTCCCGGCTGGCCGCGCAGCAACAGATGGAAGGC
CTCCTGGCGCCGCACCGGCCCAAGGAGCCCGCGTGGTTCCTGGCCACCGTCGGAGTCTCGCCCGACCACC
AGGGCAAGGGTCTGGGCAGCGCCGTCGTGCTCCCCGGAGTGGAGGCGGCCGAGCGCGCCGGGGTGCCCGC
CTTCCTGGAGACCTCCGCGCCCCGCAACCTCCCCTTCTACGAGCGGCTCGGCTTCACCGTCACCGCCGAC
GTCGAGGTGCCCGAAGGACCGCGCACCTGGTGCATGACCCGCAAGCCCGGTGCCTGAACGCGTTAAGTCG
ACAATCAACCTCTGGATTACAAAATTTGTGAAAGATTGACTGGTATTCTTAACTATGTTGCTCCTTTTAC
GCTATGTGGATACGCTGCTTTAATGCCTTTGTATCATGCTATTGCTTCCCGTATGGCTTTCATTTTCTCC
TCCTTGTATAAATCCTGGTTGCTGTCTCTTTATGAGGAGTTGTGGCCCGTTGTCAGGCAACGTGGCGTGG
TGTGCACTGTGTTTGCTGACGCAACCCCCACTGGTTGGGGCATTGCCACCACCTGTCAGCTCCTTTCCGG
GACTTTCGCTTTCCCCCTCCCTATTGCCACGGCGGAACTCATCGCCGCCTGCCTTGCCCGCTGCTGGACA
GGGGCTCGGCTGTTGGGCACTGACAATTCCGTGGTGTTGTCGGGGAAATCATCGTCCTTTCCTTGGCTGC
TCGCCTGTGTTGCCACCTGGATTCTGCGCGGGACGTCCTTCTGCTACGTCCCTTCGGCCCTCAATCCAGC
GGACCTTCCTTCCCGCGGCCTGCTGCCGGCTCTGCGGCCTCTTCCGCGTCTTCGCCTTCGCCCTCAGACG
AGTCGGATCTCCCTTTGGGCCGCCTCCCCGCGTCGACTTTAAGACCAATGACTTACAAGGCAGCTGTAGA
TCTTAGCCACTTTTTAAAAGAAAAGGGGGGACTGGAAGGGCTAATTCACTCCCAACGAAGACAAGATCTG
CTTTTTGCTTGTACTGGGTCTCTCTGGTTAGACCAGATCTGAGCCTGGGAGCTCTCTGGCTAACTAGGGA
ACCCACTGCTTAAGCCTCAATAAAGCTTGCCTTGAGTGCTTCAAGTAGTGTGTGCCCGTCTGTTGTGTGA
CTCTGGTAACTAGAGATCCCTCAGACCCTTTTAGTCAGTGTGGAAAATCTCTAGCAGTACGTATAGTAGT
TCATGTCATCTTATTATTCAGTATTTATAACTTGCAAAGAAATGAATATCAGAGAGTGAGAGGAACTTGT
TTATTGCAGCTTATAATGGTTACAAATAAAGCAATAGCATCACAAATTTCACAAATAAAGCATTTTTTTC
ACTGCATTCTAGTTGTGGTTTGTCCAAACTCATCAATGTATCTTATCATGTCTGGCTCTAGCTATCCCGC
CCCTAACTCCGCCCATCCCGCCCCTAACTCCGCCCAGTTCCGCCCATTCTCCGCCCCATGGCTGACTAAT
TTTTTTTATTTATGCAGAGGCCGAGGCCGCCTCGGCCTCTGAGCTATTCCAGAAGTAGTGAGGAGGCTTT
TTTGGAGGCCTAGGGACGTACCCAATTCGCCCTATAGTGAGTCGTATTACGCGCGCTCACTGGCCGTCGT
TTTACAACGTCGTGACTGGGAAAACCCTGGCGTTACCCAACTTAATCGCCTTGCAGCACATCCCCCTTTC
GCCAGCTGGCGTAATAGCGAAGAGGCCCGCACCGATCGCCCTTCCCAACAGTTGCGCAGCCTGAATGGCG
AATGGG
[124 nt withheld, positions 3367-3490]
C
[91 nt withheld, positions 3492-3582]
A
[49 nt withheld, positions 3584-3632]
CCTTTGACGTTGGAGTCCACGTTCTTT
[37 nt withheld, positions 3660-3696]
ACCCTATCTCGGTCTATTCTTTTGATTTATAAGGGATTTTGCCGATTTCGGCCTATTGGTTAAAAAATGA
GCTGATTTAACAAAAATTTAACGCGAATTTTAACAAAATATTAACGCTTACAATTTAGGTGGCACTTTTC
GGGGAAATGTGCGCGGAACCCCTATTTGTTTATTTTTCTAAATACATTCAAATATGTATCCGCTCATGAG
ACAATAACCCTGATAAATGCTTCAATAATATTGAAAAAGGAAGAGTATGAGTATTCAACATTTCCGTGTC
GCCCTTATTCCCTTTTTTGCGGCATTTTGCCTTCCTGTTTTTGCTCACCCAGAAACGCTGGTGAAAGTAA
AAGATGCTGAAGATCAGTTGGGTGCACGAGTGGGTTACATCGAACTGGATCTCAACAGCGGTAAGATCCT
TGAGAGTTTTCGCCCCGAAGAACGTTTTCCAATGATGAGCACTTTTAAAGTTCTGCTATGTGGCGCGGTA
TTATCCCGTATTGACGCCGGGCAAGAGCAACTCGGTCGCCGCATACACTATTCTCAGAATGACTTGGTTG
AGTACTCACCAGTCACAGAAAAGCATCTTACGGATGGCATGACAGTAAGAGAATTATGCAGTGCTGCCAT
AACCATGAGTGATAACACTGCGGCCAACTTACTTCTGACAACGATCGGAGGACCGAAGGAGCTAACCGCT
TTTTTGCACAACATGGGGGATCATGTAACTCGCCTTGATCGTTGGGAACCGGAGCTGAATGAAGCCATAC
CAAACGACGAGCGTGACACCACGATGCCTGTAGCAATGGCAACAACGTTGCGCAAACTATTAACTGGCGA
ACTACTTACTCTAGCTTCCCGGCAACAATTAATAGACTGGATGGAGGCGGATAAAGTTGCAGGACCACTT
CTGCGCTCGGCCCTTCCGGCTGGCTGGTTTATTGCTGATAAATCTGGAGCCGGTGAGCGTGGGTCTCGCG
GTATCATTGCAGCACTGGGGCCAGATGGTAAGCCCTCCCGTATCGTAGTTATCTACACGACGGGGAGTCA
GGCAACTATGGATGAACGAAATAGACAGATCGCTGAGATAGGTGCCTCACTGATTAAGCATTGGTAACTG
TCAGACCAAGTTTACTCATATATACTTTAGATTGATTTAAAACTTCATTTTTAATTTAAAAGGATCTAGG
TGAAGATCCTTTTTGATAATCTCATGACCAAAATCCCTTAACGTGAGTTTTCGTTCCACTGAGCGTCAGA
CCCCGTAGAAAAGATCAAAGGATCTTCTTGAGATCCTTTTTTTCTGCGCGTAATCTGCTGCTTGCAAACA
AAAAAACCACCGCTACCAGCGGTGGTTTGTTTGCCGGATCAAGAGCTACCAACTCTTTTTCCGAAGGTAA
CTGGCTTCAGCAGAGCGCAGATACCAAATACTGTTCTTCTAGTGTAGCCGTAGTTAGGCCACCACTTCAA
GAACTCTGTAGCACCGCCTACATACCTCGCTCTGCTAATCCTGTTACCAGTGGCTGCTGCCAGTGGCGAT
AAGTCGTGTCTTACCGGGTTGGACTCAAGACGATAGTTACCGGATAAGGCGCAGCGGTCGGGCTGAACGG
GGGGTTCGTGCACACAGCCCAGCTTGGAGCGAACGACCTACACCGAACTGAGATACCTACAGCGTGAGCT
ATGAGAAAGCGCCACGCTTCCCGAAGGGAGAAAGGCGGACAGGTATCCGGTAAGCGGCAGGGTCGGAACA
GGAGAGCGCACGAGGGAGCTTCCAGGGGGAAACGCCTGGTATCTTTATAGTCCTGTCGGGTTTCGCCACC
TCTGACTTGAGCGTCGATTTTTGTGATGCTCGTCAGGGGGGCGGAGCCTATGGAAAAACGCCAGCAACGC
GGCCTTTTTACGGTTCCTGGCCTTTTGCTGGCCTTTTGCTCACATGTTCTTTCCTGCGTTATCCCCTGAT
TCTGTGGATAACCGTATTACCGCCTTTGAGTGAGCTGATACCGCTCGCCGCAGCCGAACGACCGAGCGCA
GCGAGTCAGTGAGCGAGGAAGCGGAAGAGCGCCCAATACGCAAACCGCCTCTCCCCGCGCGTTGGCCGAT
TCATTAATGCAGCTGGCACGACAGGTTTCCCGACTGGAAAGCGGGCAGTGAGCGCAACGCAATTAATGTG
AGTTAGCTCACTCATTAGGCACCCCAGGCTTTACACTTTATGCTTCCGGCTCGTATGTTGTGTGGAATTG
TGAGCGGATAACAATTTCACACAGGAAACAGCTATGACCATGATTACGCCAAGCGCGCAATTAACCCTCA
CTAAAGGGAACAAAAGCTGGAGCTGCAAGCTTAATGTAGTCTTATGCAATACTCTTGTAGTCTTGCAACA
TGGTAACGATGAGTTAGCAACATGCCTTACAAGGAGAGAAAAAGCACCGTGCATGCCGATTGGTGGAAGT
AAGGTGGTACGATCGTGCCTTATTAGGAAGGCAACAGACGGGTCTGACATGGATTGGACGAACCACTGAA
TTGCCGCATTGCAGAGATATTGTATTTAAGTGCCTAGCTCGATACATAAACGGGTCTCTCTGGTTAGACC
AGATCTGAGCCTGGGAGCTCTCTGGCTAACTAGGGAACCCACTGCTTAAGCCTCAATAAAGCTTGCCTTG
AGTGCTTCAAGTAGTGTGTGCCCGTCTGTTGTGTGACTCTGGTAACTAGAGATCCCTCAGACCCTTTTAG
TCAGTGTGGAAAATCTCTAGCAGTGGCGCCCGAACAGGGACTTGAAAGCGAAAGGGAAACCAGAGGAGCT
CTCTCGACGCAGGACTCGGCTTGCTGAAGCGCGCACGGCAAGAGGCGAGGGGCGGCGACTGGTGAGTACG
CCAAAAATTTTGACTAGCGGAGGCTAGAAGGAGAGAGATGGGTGCGAGAGCGTCAGTATTAAGCGGGGGA
GAATTAGATCGCGATGGGAAAAAATTCGGTTAAGGCCAGGGGGAAAGAAAAAATATAAATTAAAACATAT
AGTATGGGCAAGCAGGGAGCTAGAACGATTCGCAGTTAATCCTGGCCTGTTAGAAACATCAGAAGGCTGT
AGACAAATACTGGGACAGCTACAACCATCCCTTCAGACAGGATCAGAAGAACTTAGATCATTATATAATA
CAGTAGCAACCCTCTATTGTGTGCATCAAAGGATAGAGATAAAAGACACCAAGGAAGCTTTAGACAAGAT
AGAGGAAGAGCAAAACAAAAGTAAGACCACCGCACAGCAAGCGGCCGCTGATCTTCAGACCTGGAGGAGG
AGATATGAGGGACAATTGGAGAAGTGAATTATATAAATATAAAGTAGTAAAAATTGAACCATTAGGAGTA
GCACCCACCAAGGCAAAGAGAAGAGTGGTGCAGAGAGAAAAAAGAGCAGTGGGAATAGGAGCTTTGTTCC
TTGGGTTCTTGGGAGCAGCAGGAAGCACTATGGGCGCAGCGTCAATGACGCTGACGGTACAGGCCAGACA
ATTATTGTCTGGTATAGTGCAGCAGCAGAACAATTTGCTGAGGGCTATTGAGGCGCAACAGCATCTGTTG
CAACTCACAGTCTGGGGCATCAAGCAGCTCCAGGCAAGAATCCTGGCTGTGGAAAGATACCTAAAGGATC
AACAGCTCCTGGGGATTTGGGGTTGCTCTGGAAAACTCATTTGCACCACTGCTGTGCCTTGGAATGCTAG
TTGGAGTAATAAATCTCTGGAACAGATTTGGAATCACACGACCTGGATGGAGTGGGACAGAGAAATTAAC
AATTACACAAGCTTAATACACTCCTTAATTGAAGAATCGCAAAACCAGCAAGAAAAGAATGAACAAGAAT
TATTGGAATTAGATAAATGGGCAAGTTTGTGGAATTGGTTTAACATAACAAATTGGCTGTGGTATATAAA
ATTATTCATAATGATAGTAGGAGGCTTGGTAGGTTTAAGAATAGTTTTTGCTGTACTTTCTATAGTGAAT
AGAGTTAGGCAGGGATATTCACCATTATCGTTTCAGACCCACCTCCCAACCCCGAGGGGACCCAGAGAGG
GCCTATTTCCCATGATTCCTTCATATTTGCATATACGATACAAGGCTGTTAGAGAGATAATTAGAATTAA
TTTGACTGTAAACACAAAGATATTAGTACAAAATACGTGACGTAGAAAGTAATAATTTCTTGGGTAGTTT
GCAGTTTTAAAATTATGTTTTAAAATGGACTATCATATGCTTACCGTAACTTGAAAGTATTTCGATTTCT
TGGCTTTATATATCTTGTGGAAAGGACGAAACACCGGGCTCCGATGAGCGCCCGCGGTTTTAGAGCTAGA
AATAGCAAGTTAAAATAAGGCTAGTCCGTTATCAACTTGAAAAAGTGGCACCGAGTCGGTGCTTTTTTAA
GCTTGGCGTAACTAGATCTTGAGACAAATGGCAGTATTCATCCACAATTTTAAAAGAAAAGGGGGGATTG
GGGGGTACAGTGCAGGGGAAAGAATAGTAGACATAATAGCAACAGACATACAAACTAAAGAATTACAAAA
ACAAATTACAAAAATTCAAAATTTTCGGGTTTATTACAGGGACAGCAGAGATCCACTTTGGCGCCGGCTC
GAGGGGG
Features (pLannotate 1.2.2; 29 found; start..end, strand, type, name):
     14..80      +  CDS            small t antigen (fragment): SV40 (simian virus 40) small t antigen
    106..317     +  promoter       EF-1α core promoter: core promoter for human elongation factor EF-1α
    318..1256    +  intron         EF-1α intron A: intron upstream of the start codon of human EF-1α
   1278..1877    +  CDS            PuroR (fragment): puromycin N-acetyltransferase; pac from Streptomyces; confers resistance to puromycin
   1893..2481    +  misc_feature   WPRE: woodchuck hepatitis virus posttranscriptional regulatory element
   2532..2551    +  misc_feature   cPPT/CTS (fragment): central polypurine tract and central termination sequence of HIV-1
   2553..2786    +  LTR            3' LTR (ΔU3): self-inactivating 3' long terminal repeat (LTR) from HIV-1
   2864..2985    +  polyA_signal   SV40 poly(A) signal: SV40 polyadenylation signal
   3025..3160    +  rep_origin     SV40 ori: SV40 origin of replication
   3181..3199    -  promoter       T7 promoter: promoter for bacteriophage T7 RNA polymerase
   3207..3362    +  CDS            lacZα (fragment): LacZα fragment of β-galactosidase; lacZ fragment
   3367..3795    +  rep_origin     f1 ori (sequence partly withheld): f1 bacteriophage origin of replication; arrow indicates direction of (+) strand synthesis
   3848..3952    +  promoter       AmpR promoter: bla
   3953..4813    +  CDS            AmpR: β-lactamase; bla; confers resistance to ampicillin, carbenicillin, and related antibiotics
   4984..5572    +  rep_origin     ori: high-copy-number ColE1/pMB1/pBR322/pUC origin of replication
   5755..5847    +  CDS            lacI (fragment): lac repressor; lacI; The lac repressor binds to the lac operator to inhibit transcription in E. coli. This inhibition can be relieved by adding lactose or isopropyl-β-D-thiogalactopyranoside (IPTG).
   5860..5881    +  protein_bind   CAP binding site: CAP binding activates transcription in the presence of cAMP. E. coli catabolite activator protein
   5896..5926    +  promoter       lac promoter: promoter for the E. coli lac operon
   5934..5950    +  protein_bind   lac operator: The lac repressor binds to the lac operator to inhibit transcription in E. coli. This inhibition can be relieved by adding lactose or isopropyl-β-D-thiogalactopyranoside (IPTG). lac repressor encoded by lacI
   5995..6013    +  promoter       T3 promoter: promoter for bacteriophage T3 RNA polymerase
   6041..6267    +  promoter       RSV promoter: Rous sarcoma virus enhancer/promoter
   6268..6448    +  LTR            5' LTR (truncated): truncated 5' long terminal repeat (LTR) from HIV-1
   6495..6620    +  misc_feature   HIV-1 Ψ: packaging signal of human immunodeficiency virus type 1
   6604..6967    +  CDS            HIV-1 gag (fragment): gag protein from human immunodeficiency virus 1; gag
   7113..7346    +  misc_feature   RRE: The Rev response element (RRE) of HIV-1 allows for Rev-dependent mRNA export from the nucleus to the cytoplasm.
   7723..7749    +  CDS            Rev (fragment): human immunodeficiency virus 1 (HIV-1) Rev protein; rev; enhances nuclear export of unspliced and incompletely spliced viral mRNAs
   7753..7993    +  promoter       U6 promoter: RNA polymerase III promoter for human U6 snRNA
   8023..8098    +  misc_RNA       gRNA scaffold: guide RNA scaffold for the Streptococcus pyogenes CRISPR/Cas9 system
   8154..8271    +  misc_feature   cPPT/CTS: central polypurine tract and central termination sequence of HIV-1
