[The description below was written by a language model from this plasmid's Addgene catalogue record and pLannotate feature annotations shown in this document.]
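Description:
NME3 gRNA (BRDN0001147963) is a third-generation lentiviral CRISPR guide plasmid built on the lentiGuide-Puro backbone, carrying a single guide RNA directed against human NME3 (also known as NDPK-C or NM23-H3), designed against the NM_002513.2 reference transcript. In bacteria it is maintained as a high-copy plasmid through a ColE1/pUC-type origin and selected with ampicillin via the β-lactamase gene. The backbone also retains an f1 origin, an SV40 origin and poly(A) signal, and remnants of a lac/T7/T3 cloning region.

The transfer cassette is framed by an RSV promoter-driven truncated HIV-1 5' LTR and a self-inactivating ΔU3 3' LTR. The RSV promoter makes genomic RNA production Tat-independent, and the ΔU3 deletion leaves the integrated provirus without LTR promoter activity. Between the LTRs lie the Ψ packaging signal with adjoining gag sequence, the Rev response element for nuclear export of the full-length viral RNA, and a cPPT/CTS that aids nuclear import of the reverse-transcribed genome. The human U6 RNA polymerase III promoter drives the NME3-specific spacer fused to the Streptococcus pyogenes Cas9 guide scaffold. Downstream, an EF-1α core promoter with its intron A expresses puromycin N-acetyltransferase for selection of transduced mammalian cells, and a WPRE enhances transcript expression.

The plasmid does not encode Cas9, so it is meant to be used with a separate Cas9 lentivector or in cells already expressing Cas9, typically to disrupt NME3. It belongs to a human kinome gRNA collection generated with optimized sgRNA design rules intended to maximize on-target activity and minimize off-target effects.
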