Addgene plasmid #76568: NME3 gRNA (BRDN0001147963)
Purpose: 3rd generation lentiviral gRNA plasmid targeting human NME3
Depositing lab: John Doench & David Root. Depositing organization: Broad Institute. Publication: Optimized sgRNA design to maximize activity and minimize off-target effects of CRISPR-Cas9. Doench JG, Fusi N, Sullender M, Hegde M, Vaimberg EW, Donovan KF, Smith I, Tothova Z, Wilen C, Orchard R, Virgin HW, Listgarten J, Root DE. Nat Biotechnol. 2016 Jan 18. doi: 10.1038/nbt.3437. PubMed 26780180.
Backbone
  Vector backbone: lentiGuide-Puro
  Backbone manufacturer: Zhang Lab (Addgene plasmid # 52963)
  Vector type: Mammalian Expression, Lentiviral, CRISPR
  Selectable markers: Puromycin
Growth in bacteria
  Bacterial resistance: Ampicillin, 100 μg/mL
  Growth temperature: 37°C
  Growth strain: DH5alpha
  Copy number: High Copy
Gene/Insert
  Gene/Insert name: NME3 (alt names: NME3; NM_002513.2)
  gRNA/shRNA sequence: GGCTCCGATGAGCGCCCGCG
  Species: H. sapiens (human)
  Entrez Gene: NME3 (a.k.a. DR-nm23, NDPK-C, NDPKC, NM23-H3, NM23H3, c371H6.2)
  Promoter: hU6
  Cloning method: Unknown
  Sequencing primers: 5′ U6-F; 3′ pS2-R
Terms and licenses: Academic/Nonprofit Terms; Industry Terms: Not Available to Industry
Depositor comments: The gRNA was designed to target the following Genbank reference sequence(s): NM_002513.2. Note that this plasmid does NOT contain Cas9. It should be used in conjunction with lentiCas9-Blast (Addgene #52962) or otherwise with cell lines already expressing Cas9. Browse the full kinome gRNA library at http://www.addgene.org/pooled-library/broadgpp-human-kinome/ or visit http://www.broadinstitute.org/rnai/public/ for detailed protocols and information.
How to cite: NME3 gRNA (BRDN0001147963) was a gift from John Doench & David Root (Addgene plasmid # 76568 ; http://n2t.net/addgene:76568 ; RRID:Addgene_76568)
