>Addgene plasmid #76568 | NME3 gRNA (BRDN0001147963) | depositor partial sequence | sequence record 144028 | Target Sequence
GGCTCCGATGAGCGCCCGCG
