>Addgene plasmid #76568 | NME3 gRNA (BRDN0001147963) | addgene partial sequence | sequence record 186085 | hU6-F
TAGAAAGTAATAATTTCTTGGGTAGTTTGCAGTTTTAAAATTATGTTTTAAAATGGACTATCATATGCTT
ACCGTAACTTGAAAGTATTTCGATTTCTTGGCTTTATATATCTTGTGGAAAGGACGAAACACCGGGCTCC
GATGAGCGCCCGCGGTTTTAGAGCTAGAAATAGCAAGTTAAAATAAGGCTAGTCCGTTATCAACTTGAAA
AAGTGGCACCGAGTCGGTGCTTTTTTAAGCTTGGCGTAACTAGATCTTGAGACAAATGGCAGTATTCATC
CACAATTTTAAAAGAAAAGGGGGGATTGGGGGGTACAGTGCAGGGGAAAGAATAGTAGACATAATAGCAA
CAGACATACAAACTAAAGAATTACAAAAACAAATTACAAAAATTCAAAATTTTCGGGTTTATTACAGGGA
CAGCAGAGATCCACTTTGGCGCCGGCTCGAGGGGGCCCGGGTGCAAAGATGGATAAAGTTTTAAACAGAG
AGGAATCTTTGCAGCTAATGGACCTTCTAGGTCTTGAAAGGAGTGGGAATTGGCTCCGGTGCCCGTCAGT
GGGCAGAGCG
